Addgene plasmid #204726: iF53 PB-Zim3-dCas9-mScarlet-Hygro
Purpose: Constitutive CRISPRi by Zim3-dCas9
Depositing lab: iPSC Neurodegenerative Disease Initiative (iNDI) & Michael Ward.
Backbone
  Vector backbone: M54
  Vector type: Mammalian Expression
  Selectable markers: Hygromycin
Growth in bacteria
  Bacterial resistance: Ampicillin, 100 μg/mL
  Growth temperature: 37°C
  Growth strain: DH5alpha
  Copy number: High Copy
Gene/Insert
  Gene/Insert name: Zim3-dCas9 (alt name: PB-CAG(Zim3-XTENsion-dCas9-HA-2(svNLS)-T2A-2(mycNLS)-mScarlet-WPRE-pA)-EF1a(HygroR-pA))
  Species: Synthetic
  Cloning method: Gibson Cloning
Terms and licenses: Academic/Nonprofit Terms; Industry Terms: Not Available to Industry
How to cite: iF53 PB-Zim3-dCas9-mScarlet-Hygro was a gift from iPSC Neurodegenerative Disease Initiative (iNDI) & Michael Ward (Addgene plasmid # 204726 ; http://n2t.net/addgene:204726 ; RRID:Addgene_204726)
