[The description below was written by a language model from this plasmid's Addgene catalogue record and pLannotate feature annotations shown in this document.]
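Description:
iF53 PB-Zim3-dCas9-mScarlet-Hygro is a 17.5 kb mammalian expression plasmid built on the M54 backbone for constitutive CRISPR interference. The "PB" prefix in the name and insert description indicates a piggyBac transposon format, intended for stable genomic integration when a transposase is supplied, although the automated feature table does not annotate the piggyBac terminal repeats themselves. In bacteria it is maintained at high copy through a ColE1/pUC-type origin with ampicillin resistance. An f1 origin and remnants of a lacZα/lac promoter cloning region are also present.

The main cassette is driven by the CAG promoter (CMV enhancer, chicken β-actin promoter and chimeric intron). It encodes a fragment of human ZIM3, which per the construct's design provides a KRAB-type repressor domain, joined by an XTEN-type linker to catalytically dead Streptococcus pyogenes Cas9 carrying an HA tag and two SV40 nuclear localisation signals. A T2A peptide then separates a nuclear-targeted mScarlet (two myc NLSs), so red nuclear fluorescence reports expression of the repressor from the same transcript. The transcript is stabilised by a WPRE and terminated by the hGH polyadenylation signal. A second, oppositely oriented cassette uses the EF-1α promoter to express hygromycin phosphotransferase with a bGH poly(A) signal. This cassette is flanked by two loxP sites, which should allow Cre-mediated removal of the selection marker after integration.

Short matches to lambda phage B, OR51A4 and SURF1/Surf2 lie in otherwise unannotated regions. They probably reflect spacer or genomic regulatory sequences, whose function the record does not state. No guide RNA cassette is annotated, so sgRNAs must be delivered separately. The depositing initiative suggests use in human iPSC-derived models, though the record does not say so.
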