Features (pLannotate 1.2.2; 27 found; start..end, strand, type, name):
      9..388     +  enhancer       CMV enhancer: human cytomegalovirus immediate early enhancer
    390..666     +  promoter       chicken β-actin promoter: No description available
    667..1683    +  intron         chimeric intron: chimera between introns from chicken β-actin and rabbit β-globin
   1756..2058    +  CDS            ZIM3 (fragment): ZIM3_HUMAN - Also known as ZNF657. Experimental evidence at protein level: Swiss-Prot protein existence level 1. May be involved in transcriptional regulation. From Homo sapiens (Human).
   2158..6261    +  CDS            cas9: CAS9_STRP1 - Also known as csn1 From Streptococcus pyogenes serotype M1.
   6517..7209    +  CDS            mScarlet: mScarlet is a basic (constitutively fluorescent) red fluorescent protein published in 2016, derived from synthetic construct. It has moderate acid sensitivity.
   7249..7837    +  misc_feature   WPRE: woodchuck hepatitis virus posttranscriptional regulatory element
   7869..8345    +  polyA_signal   hGH poly(A) signal: human growth hormone polyadenylation signal
   8859..8978    -  CDS            B (fragment): PORTL_LAMBD - Experimental evidence at protein level: Swiss-Prot protein existence level 1. Forms the portal vertex of the capsid (PubMed:6228056, PubMed:6232391). This portal plays critical roles in head assembly, genome packaging, neck/tail attachment, and genome ejection (Probable). The portal protein multimerizes as a single ring-shaped homododecamer arranged around a central channel (PubMed:6232391). Binds to the terminase subunits to form the packaging machine (PubMed:7799432). From Escherichia phage lambda (Bacteriophage lambda).
   8980..9135    +  CDS            lacZα (fragment): LacZα fragment of β-galactosidase; lacZ fragment
   9140..9568    +  rep_origin     f1 ori (sequence partly withheld): f1 bacteriophage origin of replication; arrow indicates direction of (+) strand synthesis
   9621..9725    +  promoter       AmpR promoter: bla
   9726..10586   +  CDS            AmpR: β-lactamase; bla; confers resistance to ampicillin, carbenicillin, and related antibiotics
  10757..11345   +  rep_origin     ori: high-copy-number ColE1/pMB1/pBR322/pUC origin of replication
  11528..11620   +  CDS            lacI (fragment): lac repressor; lacI; The lac repressor binds to the lac operator to inhibit transcription in E. coli. This inhibition can be relieved by adding lactose or isopropyl-β-D-thiogalactopyranoside (IPTG).
  11633..11654   +  protein_bind   CAP binding site: CAP binding activates transcription in the presence of cAMP. E. coli catabolite activator protein
  11669..11699   +  promoter       lac promoter: promoter for the E. coli lac operon
  11703..11725   +  protein_bind   lac operator (fragment): The lac repressor binds to the lac operator to inhibit transcription in E. coli. This inhibition can be relieved by adding lactose or isopropyl-β-D-thiogalactopyranoside (IPTG). lac repressor encoded by lacI
  11761..12228   -  CDS            B (fragment): PORTL_LAMBD - Experimental evidence at protein level: Swiss-Prot protein existence level 1. Forms the portal vertex of the capsid (PubMed:6228056, PubMed:6232391). This portal plays critical roles in head assembly, genome packaging, neck/tail attachment, and genome ejection (Probable). The portal protein multimerizes as a single ring-shaped homododecamer arranged around a central channel (PubMed:6232391). Binds to the terminase subunits to form the packaging machine (PubMed:7799432). From Escherichia phage lambda (Bacteriophage lambda).
  12788..12821   -  protein_bind   loxP: Cre-mediated recombination occurs in the 8-bp core sequence (GCATACAT). Cre recombinase
  12822..13046   -  polyA_signal   bGH poly(A) signal: bovine growth hormone polyadenylation signal
  13057..14079   -  CDS            hph: KHYB_ECOLX - Experimental evidence at protein level: Swiss-Prot protein existence level 1. The aminoglycoside phosphotransferases achieve inactivation of their antibiotic substrates by phosphorylation. Only phosphorylates hygromycin and closely related compounds such as demethyl analogs and destomycin. From Escherichia coli.
  14093..15253   -  promoter       EF-1α promoter: strong constitutive promoter for human elongation factor EF-1α
  15253..15286   -  protein_bind   loxP: Cre-mediated recombination occurs in the 8-bp core sequence (GCATACAT). Cre recombinase
  15825..15953   +  CDS            OR51A4 (fragment): O51A4_HUMAN - Experimental evidence at transcript level: Swiss-Prot protein existence level 2. Odorant receptor. From Homo sapiens (Human).
  16671..16886   -  CDS            SURF1 (fragment): SURF1_HUMAN - Also known as SURF-1. Experimental evidence at protein level: Swiss-Prot protein existence level 1. Component of the MITRAC (mitochondrial translation regulation assembly intermediate of cytochrome c oxidase complex) complex, that regulates cytochrome c oxidase assembly. From Homo sapiens (Human).
  17293..17499   +  CDS            Surf2 (fragment): SURF2_MOUSE - Also known as Surf-2. Experimental evidence at protein level: Swiss-Prot protein existence level 1. From Mus musculus (Mouse).
>Addgene plasmid #204726 | iF53 PB-Zim3-dCas9-mScarlet-Hygro | addgene full sequence | sequence record 403334 | Addgene NGS Result
GGCGCGCCGACATTGATTATTGACTAGTTATTAATAGTAATCAATTACGGGGTCATTAGTTCATAGCCCA
TATATGGAGTTCCGCGTTACATAACTTACGGTAAATGGCCCGCCTGGCTGACCGCCCAACGACCCCCGCC
CATTGACGTCAATAATGACGTATGTTCCCATAGTAACGCCAATAGGGACTTTCCATTGACGTCAATGGGT
GGAGTATTTACGGTAAACTGCCCACTTGGCAGTACATCAAGTGTATCATATGCCAAGTACGCCCCCTATT
GACGTCAATGACGGTAAATGGCCCGCCTGGCATTATGCCCAGTACATGACCTTATGGGACTTTCCTACTT
GGCAGTACATCTACGTATTAGTCATCGCTATTACCATGGTCGAGGTGAGCCCCACGTTCTGCTTCACTCT
CCCCATCTCCCCCCCCTCCCCACCCCCAATTTTGTATTTATTTATTTTTTAATTATTTTGTGCAGCGATG
GGGGCGGGGGGGGGGGGGGGGGCGCGCCRGGCGGGGCGGGGCGGGGCGAGGGGCGGGGCGGGGCGAGGCG
GAGAGGTGCGGCGGCAGCCAATCAGAGCGGCGCGCTCCGAAAGTTTCCTTTTATGGCGAGGCGGCGGCGG
CGGCGGCCCTATAAAAAGCGAAGCGCGCGGCGGGCGGGAGTCGCTGCGCGCTGCCTTCGCCCCGTGCCCC
GCTCCGCCGCCGCCTCGCGCCGCCCGCCCCGGCTCTGACTGACCGCGTTACTCCCACAGGTGAGCGGGCG
GGACGGCCCTTCTCCTCCGGGCTGTAATTAGCGCTTGGTTTAATGACGGCTTGTTTCTTTTCTGTGGCTG
CGTGAAAGCCTTGAGGGGCTCCGGGAGGGCCCTTTGTGCGGGGGGAGCGGCTCGGGGGGTGCGTGCGTGT
GTGTGTGCGTGGGGAGCGCCGCGTGCGGCTCCGCGCTGCCCGGCGGCTGTGAGCGCTGCGGGCGCGGCGC
GGGGCTTTGTGCGCTCCGCAGTGTGCGCGAGGGGAGCGCGGCCGGGGGCGGTGCCCCGCGGTGCGGGGGG
GGCTGCGAGGGGAACAAAGGCTGCGTGCGGGGTGTGTGCGTGGGGGGGTGAGCAGGGGGTGTGGGCGCGT
CGGTCGGGCTGCAACCCCCCCTGCACCCCCCTCCCCGAGTTGCTGAGCACGGCCCGGCTTCGGGTGCGGG
GCTCCGTACGGGGCGTGGCGCGGGGCTCGCCGTGCCGGGCGGGGGGTGGCGGCAGGTGGGGGTGCCGGGC
GGGGCGGGGCCGCCTCGGGCCGGGGAGGGCTCGGGGGAGGGGCGCGGCGGCCCCCGGAGCGCCGGCGGCT
GTCGAGGCGCGGCGAGCCGCAGCCATTGCCTTTTATGGTAATCGTGCGAGAGGGCGCAGGGACTTCCTTT
GTCCCAAATCTGTGCGGAGCCGAAATCTGGGAGGCGCCGCCGCACCCCCTCTAGCGGGCGCGGGGCGAAG
CGGTGCGGCGCCGGCAGGAAGGAAATGGGCGGGGAGGGCCTTCGTGCGTCGCCGCGCCGCCGTCCCCTTC
TCCCTCTCCAGCCTCGGGGCTGTCCGCGGGGGGACGGCTGCCTTCGGGGGGGACGGGGCAGGGCGGGGTT
CGGCTTCTGGCGTGTGACCGGCGGCTCTAGAGCCTCTGCTAACCATGTTCATGCCTTCTTCTTTTTCCTA
CAGCTCCTGGGCAACGTGCTGGTTATTGTGCTGTCTCATCATTTTGGCAAAGAAGGTACCTCGCGAGCCG
CCACCATGAACAACTCTCAGGGCAGAGTGACCTTCGAGGACGTGACCGTGAACTTCACCCAAGGCGAGTG
GCAGAGACTGAACCCCGAGCAGAGAAACCTGTACCGGGACGTGATGCTGGAAAACTACAGCAACCTGGTG
TCCGTCGGCCAGGGCGAGACAACAAAGCCTGACGTGATCCTGCGGCTGGAACAGGGCAAAGAGCCTTGGC
TGGAAGAGGAAGAGGTGCTCGGATCTGGCAGAGCCGAGAAGAATGGCGACATCGGCGGACAGATCTGGAA
GCCCAAGGACGTGAAAGAGTCTCTGAGTGGCGGCTCAAGTGGCGGGTCTAGTGGGAGTGAAACGCCAGGG
ACTTCAGAATCAGCAACCCCGGAATCATCCGGCGGATCATCCGGTGGGTCTGTATACATGGACAAGAAGT
ACTCTATCGGCCTGGCCATCGGCACCAATTCTGTTGGATGGGCCGTGATCACCGACGAGTACAAGGTGCC
CAGCAAGAAATTCAAGGTGCTGGGCAACACCGACCGGCACAGCATCAAGAAGAATCTGATCGGCGCCCTG
CTGTTCGACTCTGGCGAAACAGCCGAAGCCACCAGACTGAAGAGAACCGCCAGACGGCGGTACACCAGAA
GAAAGAACCGGATCTGCTACCTGCAAGAGATCTTCAGCAACGAGATGGCCAAGGTGGACGACAGCTTCTT
CCACAGACTGGAAGAGTCCTTCCTGGTCGAGGAAGATAAGAAGCACGAGCGGCACCCCATCTTCGGCAAC
ATCGTGGATGAGGTGGCCTACCACGAGAAGTACCCTACCATCTACCACCTCCGGAAGAAACTGGTGGACA
GCACCGACAAGGCCGACCTGAGACTGATCTATCTGGCCCTGGCTCACATGATCAAGTTCCGGGGCCACTT
TCTGATCGAGGGCGACCTGAATCCTGACAACAGCGACGTGGACAAGCTGTTCATCCAGCTGGTGCAGACC
TACAACCAGCTGTTCGAGGAAAACCCCATCAACGCCAGCGGAGTGGATGCCAAGGCCATCCTGTCTGCCA
GACTGAGCAAGAGCAGACGCCTGGAAAACCTGATCGCTCAGCTGCCCGGCGAGAAGAAGAACGGCCTGTT
CGGAAACCTGATTGCCCTGAGCCTGGGCCTGACACCTAACTTCAAGAGCAACTTCGACCTGGCTGAGGAC
GCCAAACTGCAGCTGTCCAAGGACACCTACGACGACGACCTGGACAATCTGCTGGCCCAGATCGGCGATC
AGTACGCCGACTTGTTTCTGGCCGCCAAGAACCTGTCCGACGCCATCCTGCTGAGCGACATCCTGAGAGT
GAACACCGAGATCACAAAGGCCCCTCTGAGCGCCTCTATGATCAAGAGATACGACGAGCACCACCAGGAT
CTGACCCTGCTGAAGGCCCTCGTTAGACAGCAGCTGCCTGAGAAGTACAAAGAGATTTTCTTCGACCAGA
GCAAGAACGGCTACGCCGGCTACATTGATGGCGGAGCCAGCCAAGAGGAATTTTACAAGTTCATCAAGCC
CATCCTTGAGAAGATGGACGGCACCGAGGAACTGCTGGTCAAGCTGAACAGAGAGGACCTGCTGCGGAAG
CAGCGGACCTTCGACAATGGCTCTATCCCTCACCAGATCCACCTGGGAGAGCTGCACGCCATTCTGCGGA
GACAAGAGGACTTTTACCCATTCCTGAAGGACAACCGGGAAAAGATTGAGAAGATCCTGACCTTCAGAAT
CCCCTACTACGTGGGACCACTGGCCAGAGGCAATAGCAGATTCGCCTGGATGACCAGAAAGAGCGAGGAA
ACCATCACACCCTGGAACTTCGAGGAAGTGGTGGACAAGGGCGCCAGCGCTCAGTCCTTCATCGAGCGGA
TGACCAACTTCGATAAGAACCTGCCTAACGAGAAGGTGCTGCCCAAGCACAGCCTGCTGTACGAGTACTT
CACCGTGTATAACGAGCTGACCAAAGTGAAATACGTGACCGAGGGAATGAGAAAGCCCGCCTTTCTGAGC
GGCGAGCAGAAAAAGGCCATTGTGGATCTGCTGTTCAAGACCAACCGGAAAGTGACAGTGAAGCAGCTGA
AAGAGGACTACTTCAAGAAAATCGAGTGCTTCGACAGCGTGGAAATCAGCGGCGTGGAAGATCGGTTCAA
TGCCAGCCTGGGCACATACCACGACCTGCTGAAAATTATCAAGGACAAGGACTTCCTGGACAACGAAGAG
AACGAGGACATCCTGGAAGACATCGTGCTGACCCTGACACTGTTTGAGGACAGAGAGATGATCGAGGAAC
GGCTGAAAACATACGCCCACCTGTTCGACGACAAAGTGATGAAGCAACTGAAGCGGCGGAGATACACCGG
CTGGGGTAGACTGTCCCGGAAGCTGATCAACGGCATCCGGGATAAGCAGTCCGGCAAGACCATCCTGGAC
TTTCTGAAGTCCGACGGCTTCGCCAACAGAAACTTCATGCAGCTGATCCACGACGACAGCCTGACCTTTA
AAGAGGACATCCAGAAAGCCCAGGTGTCCGGCCAAGGCGATTCTCTGCACGAGCACATTGCCAACCTGGC
CGGATCTCCCGCCATTAAGAAGGGCATCCTGCAGACCGTGAAGGTGGTGGACGAGCTTGTGAAAGTGATG
GGCAGACACAAGCCCGAGAACATCGTGATCGAAATGGCCAGAGAGAACCAGACCACACAGAAGGGCCAGA
AGAACAGCCGCGAGAGAATGAAGCGGATCGAAGAGGGCATCAAAGAGCTGGGCAGCCAGATCCTGAAAGA
ACACCCCGTGGAAAACACCCAGCTGCAGAACGAGAAGCTGTACCTGTACTACCTGCAGAATGGACGGGAT
ATGTACGTGGACCAAGAGCTGGACATCAACCGGCTGTCCGACTACGATGTGGACGCTATCGTGCCCCAGT
CTTTTCTGAAGGACGACTCCATCGACAACAAGGTCCTGACCAGAAGCGACAAGAACCGGGGCAAGAGCGA
TAACGTGCCCTCCGAAGAGGTGGTCAAGAAGATGAAGAACTATTGGCGCCAGCTGCTGAATGCCAAGCTG
ATTACCCAGCGGAAGTTCGACAACCTGACCAAGGCCGAAAGAGGCGGCCTGAGCGAACTGGATAAGGCCG
GCTTCATCAAGAGACAGCTGGTGGAAACCCGGCAGATCACCAAACACGTGGCACAGATTCTGGACTCCCG
GATGAACACTAAGTACGACGAGAACGACAAACTGATCCGGGAAGTGAAAGTCATCACCCTGAAGTCCAAG
CTGGTGTCTGATTTCCGGAAGGATTTCCAGTTCTACAAAGTGCGCGAGATCAACAACTACCATCACGCCC
ACGACGCCTACCTGAATGCCGTTGTTGGAACAGCCCTGATCAAGAAGTATCCCAAGCTGGAAAGCGAGTT
CGTGTACGGCGACTACAAGGTGTACGACGTGCGGAAGATGATCGCCAAGAGCGAGCAAGAGATTGGCAAG
GCTACCGCCAAGTACTTTTTCTACTCCAACATCATGAACTTTTTCAAGACAGAGATCACCCTGGCCAACG
GCGAGATCCGGAAAAGACCCCTGATCGAGACAAACGGCGAAACCGGGGAGATCGTGTGGGATAAGGGCAG
AGATTTTGCCACAGTGCGGAAAGTGCTGAGCATGCCCCAAGTGAATATCGTGAAGAAAACCGAGGTGCAG
ACAGGCGGCTTCAGCAAAGAGTCTATCCTGCCTAAGCGGAACAGCGACAAGCTGATCGCCCGGAAGAAGG
ACTGGGACCCAAAGAAGTACGGCGGCTTCGATAGCCCTACCGTGGCCTATTCTGTGCTGGTGGTGGCCAA
AGTGGAAAAGGGCAAGTCCAAGAAACTCAAGAGCGTGAAAGAACTGCTCGGCATCACCATCATGGAACGG
TCCAGCTTTGAGAAGAACCCTATTGATTTCCTTGAGGCCAAGGGCTACAAAGAAGTGAAAAAGGACCTGA
TCATCAAGCTCCCCAAGTACTCCCTGTTCGAGCTGGAAAATGGCCGGAAGCGGATGCTGGCTTCTGCTGG
CGAACTGCAGAAGGGAAACGAACTGGCCCTGCCTAGCAAATATGTGAACTTTCTGTACCTGGCCAGCCAC
TATGAGAAGCTGAAGGGCAGCCCCGAGGACAATGAGCAAAAGCAGCTGTTTGTCGAGCAGCACAAGCACT
ACCTGGACGAGATCATCGAGCAGATCAGCGAGTTCTCCAAGAGAGTGATCCTGGCTGACGCCAATCTGGA
CAAAGTGCTGTCCGCCTACAACAAGCACCGGGACAAGCCTATCAGAGAGCAGGCCGAGAATATCATCCAC
CTGTTTACCCTGACCAACCTGGGAGCCCCTGCCGCCTTCAAGTACTTCGACACCACCATCGACCGGAAGC
GCTACACCAGCACCAAAGAGGTTCTGGACGCCACACTGATCCACCAGAGCATCACCGGCCTGTACGAGAC
AAGAATCGACCTGTCTCAGCTCGGCGGCGATCCTCGAGGCTATCCCTATGACGTGCCCGATTATGCCAGC
AGTGGCAGCGGCTCCCCCAAGAAAAAACGCAAGGTGGAAGATCCTAAGAAAAAGCGGAAAGTGGTTAACG
GAAGTGGCGAGGGCAGAGGAAGTCTGCTAACATGCGGTGACGTCGAGGAGAATCCTGGCCCACCTGCCGC
TAAACGGGTCAAACTCGACGGCGGTTCTGGAGGTCCTGCTGCAAAGCGCGTTAAGTTGGATGCTAGCATG
GAATTTGTGTCTAAAGGGGAAGCAGTCATTAAAGAGTTCATGCGCTTCAAAGTACACATGGAAGGAAGTA
TGAACGGGCACGAATTTGAAATAGAAGGCGAAGGGGAAGGTCGGCCATACGAAGGGACGCAAACCGCGAA
GTTGAAGGTTACAAAGGGAGGACCGTTGCCCTTTAGCTGGGACATCCTGTCTCCACAGTTTATGTACGGT
TCAAGAGCTTTTACTAAGCACCCCGCTGACATCCCGGACTACTATAAACAGTCATTCCCCGAAGGATTCA
AATGGGAGAGGGTCATGAATTTCGAGGACGGAGGTGCTGTTACAGTTACGCAGGATACCTCACTTGAGGA
TGGCACGCTTATATATAAGGTGAAGCTCCGCGGTACGAACTTTCCGCCGGACGGCCCCGTTATGCAGAAG
AAGACGATGGGCTGGGAAGCCTCTACGGAACGCCTGTATCCTGAGGACGGTGTTCTGAAAGGGGATATTA
AAATGGCCCTTCGGTTGAAAGATGGGGGCCGCTATCTTGCGGACTTTAAGACCACCTACAAAGCAAAAAA
GCCTGTCCAAATGCCCGGTGCATATAACGTCGATAGAAAACTTGATATAACCTCCCATAATGAAGATTAC
ACAGTAGTCGAGCAGTACGAACGAAGCGAAGGTCGGCACTCAACTGGAGGTATGGATGAATTGTATAAGT
AGGATATCATGCCTAATTTTGAGTGTATTACTTTCGAAAATCAACCTCTGGATTACAAAATTTGTGAAAG
ATTGACTGGTATTCTTAACTATGTTGCTCCTTTTACGCTATGTGGATACGCTGCTTTAATGCCTTTGTAT
CATGCTATTGCTTCCCGTATGGCTTTCATTTTCTCCTCCTTGTATAAATCCTGGTTGCTGTCTCTTTATG
AGGAGTTGTGGCCCGTTGTCAGGCAACGTGGCGTGGTGTGCACTGTGTTTGCTGACGCAACCCCCACTGG
TTGGGGCATTGCCACCACCTGTCAGCTCCTTTCCGGGACTTTCGCTTTCCCCCTCCCTATTGCCACGGCG
GAACTCATCGCCGCCTGCCTTGCCCGCTGCTGGACAGGGGCTCGGCTGTTGGGCACTGACAATTCCGTGG
TGTTGTCGGGGAAATCATCGTCCTTTCCTTGGCTGCTCGCCTATGTTGCCACCTGGATTCTGCGCGGGAC
GTCCTTCTGCTACGTCCCTTCGGCCCTCAATCCAGCGGACCTTCCTTCCCGCGGCCTGCTGCCGGCTCTG
CGGCCTCTTCCGCGTCTTCGCCTTCGCCCTCAGACGAGTCGGATCTCCCTTTGGGCCGCCTCCCCGCATC
GATACCGAGCGCTGGTCGACAGATCTACGGGTGGCATCCCTGTGACCCCTCCCCAGTGCCTCTCCTGGCC
CTGGAAGTTGCCACTCCAGTGCCCACCAGCCTTGTCCTAATAAAATTAAGTTGCATCATTTTGTCTGACT
AGGTGTCCTTCTATAATATTATGGGGTGGAGGGGGGTGGTATGGAGCAAGGGGCAAGTTGGGAAGACAAC
CTGTAGGGCCTGCGGGGTCTATTGGGAACCAAGCTGGAGTGCAGTGGCACAATCTTGGCTCACTGCAATC
TCCGCCTCCTGGGTTCAAGCGATTCTCCTGCCTCAGCCTCCCGAGTTGTTGGGATTCCAGGCATGCATGA
CCAGGCTCAGCTAATTTTTGTTTTTTTGGTAGAGACGGGGTTTCACCATATTGGCCAGGCTGGTCTCCAA
CTCCTAATCTCAGGTGATCTACCCACCTTGGCCTCCCAAATTGCTGGGATTACAGGCGTGAACCACTGCT
CCCTTCCCTGTCCTTGTTTAAACGCGATCGCTTAATTAAGGCCGTGGAGGCCTTTTCCCCGTATCCCCCC
AGGTGTCTGCAGGCTCAAAGAGCAGCGAGAAGCGTTCAGAGGAAAGCGATCCCGTGCCACCTTCCCCGTG
CCCGGGCTGTCCCCGCACGCTGCCGGCTCGGGGATGCGGGGGGAGCGCCGGACCGGAGCGGAGCCCCGGG
CGGCTCGCTGCTGCCCCCTAGCGGGGGAGGGACGTAATTACATCCCTGGGGGCTTTGGGGGGGGGCTGTC
CCTCATAAAAGTTTTGTTACTTTATAGAAGAAATTTTGAGTTTTTGTTTTTTTTAATAAATAAATAAACA
TAAATAAATTGTTTGTTGAATTTATTATTAGTATGTAAGTGTAAATATAATAAAACTTAATATCTATTCA
AATTAATAAATAAACCTCGATATACAGACCGATAAAACACATGCGTCAATTTTACACATGATTATCTTTA
ACGTACGTCACAATATGATTATCTTTCTAGGGTTAATCTAGCTGCGTGTTCTGCAGCGTGTCGAGCATCT
TCATCTGCTCCATCACGCTGTAAAACACATTTGCACCGCGAGTCTGCCCGTCCTCCACGGGTTCAAAAAC
GTGAATGAACGAGGCGCGCTCACTGGCCGTCGTTTTACAACGTCGTGACTGGGAAAACCCTGGCGTTACC
CAACTTAATCGCCTTGCAGCACATCCCCCTTTCGCCAGCTGGCGTAATAGCGAAGAGGCCCGCACCGATC
GCCCTTCCCAACAGTTGCGCAGCCTGAATGGCGAATGGG
[124 nt withheld, positions 9140-9263]
C
[91 nt withheld, positions 9265-9355]
A
[49 nt withheld, positions 9357-9405]
CCTTTGACGTTGGAGTCCACGTTCTTT
[37 nt withheld, positions 9433-9469]
ACCCTATCTCGGTCTATTCTTTTGATTTATAAGGGATTTTGCCGATTTCGGCCTATTGGTTAAAAAATGA
GCTGATTTAACAAAAATTTAACGCGAATTTTAACAAAATATTAACGCTTACAATTTAGGTGGCACTTTTC
GGGGAAATGTGCGCGGAACCCCTATTTGTTTATTTTTCTAAATACATTCAAATATGTATCCGCTCATGAG
ACAATAACCCTGATAAATGCTTCAATAATATTGAAAAAGGAAGAGTATGAGTATTCAACATTTCCGTGTC
GCCCTTATTCCCTTTTTTGCGGCATTTTGCCTTCCTGTTTTTGCTCACCCAGAAACGCTGGTGAAAGTAA
AAGATGCTGAAGATCAGTTGGGTGCACGAGTGGGTTACATCGAACTGGATCTCAACAGCGGTAAGATCCT
TGAGAGTTTTCGCCCCGAAGAACGTTTTCCAATGATGAGCACTTTTAAAGTTCTGCTATGTGGCGCGGTA
TTATCCCGTATTGACGCCGGGCAAGAGCAACTCGGTCGCCGCATACACTATTCTCAGAATGACTTGGTTG
AGTACTCACCAGTCACAGAAAAGCATCTTACGGATGGCATGACAGTAAGAGAATTATGCAGTGCTGCCAT
AACCATGAGTGATAACACTGCGGCCAACTTACTTCTGACAACGATCGGAGGACCGAAGGAGCTAACCGCT
TTTTTGCACAACATGGGGGATCATGTAACTCGCCTTGATCGTTGGGAACCGGAGCTGAATGAAGCCATAC
CAAACGACGAGCGTGACACCACGATGCCTGTAGCAATGGCAACAACGTTGCGCAAACTATTAACTGGCGA
ACTACTTACTCTAGCTTCCCGGCAACAATTAATAGACTGGATGGAGGCGGATAAAGTTGCAGGACCACTT
CTGCGCTCGGCCCTTCCGGCTGGCTGGTTTATTGCTGATAAATCTGGAGCCGGTGAGCGTGGGTCTCGCG
GTATCATTGCAGCACTGGGGCCAGATGGTAAGCCCTCCCGTATCGTAGTTATCTACACGACGGGGAGTCA
GGCAACTATGGATGAACGAAATAGACAGATCGCTGAGATAGGTGCCTCACTGATTAAGCATTGGTAACTG
TCAGACCAAGTTTACTCATATATACTTTAGATTGATTTAAAACTTCATTTTTAATTTAAAAGGATCTAGG
TGAAGATCCTTTTTGATAATCTCATGACCAAAATCCCTTAACGTGAGTTTTCGTTCCACTGAGCGTCAGA
CCCCGTAGAAAAGATCAAAGGATCTTCTTGAGATCCTTTTTTTCTGCGCGTAATCTGCTGCTTGCAAACA
AAAAAACCACCGCTACCAGCGGTGGTTTGTTTGCCGGATCAAGAGCTACCAACTCTTTTTCCGAAGGTAA
CTGGCTTCAGCAGAGCGCAGATACCAAATACTGTCCTTCTAGTGTAGCCGTAGTTAGGCCACCACTTCAA
GAACTCTGTAGCACCGCCTACATACCTCGCTCTGCTAATCCTGTTACCAGTGGCTGCTGCCAGTGGCGAT
AAGTCGTGTCTTACCGGGTTGGACTCAAGACGATAGTTACCGGATAAGGCGCAGCGGTCGGGCTGAACGG
GGGGTTCGTGCACACAGCCCAGCTTGGAGCGAACGACCTACACCGAACTGAGATACCTACAGCGTGAGCT
ATGAGAAAGCGCCACGCTTCCCGAAGGGAGAAAGGCGGACAGGTATCCGGTAAGCGGCAGGGTCGGAACA
GGAGAGCGCACGAGGGAGCTTCCAGGGGGAAACGCCTGGTATCTTTATAGTCCTGTCGGGTTTCGCCACC
TCTGACTTGAGCGTCGATTTTTGTGATGCTCGTCAGGGGGGCGGAGCCTATGGAAAAACGCCAGCAACGC
GGCCTTTTTACGGTTCCTGGCCTTTTGCTGGCCTTTTGCTCACATGTTCTTTCCTGCGTTATCCCCTGAT
TCTGTGGATAACCGTATTACCGCCTTTGAGTGAGCTGATACCGCTCGCCGCAGCCGAACGACCGAGCGCA
GCGAGTCAGTGAGCGAGGAAGCGGAAGAGCGCCCAATACGCAAACCGCCTCTCCCCGCGCGTTGGCCGAT
TCATTAATGCAGCTGGCACGACAGGTTTCCCGACTGGAAAGCGGGCAGTGAGCGCAACGCAATTAATGTG
AGTTAGCTCACTCATTAGGCACCCCAGGCTTTACACTTTATGCTTCCGGCTCGTATGTTGTGTGGAATTG
TGAGCGGATAACAATTTCACACAGGAAACAGCTATGACCATGATTACGCCAAGCGCGCCCGCCGGGTAAC
TCACGGGGTATCCATGTCCATTTCTGCGGCATCCAGCCAGGATACCCGTCCTCGCTGACGTAATATCCCA
GCGCCGCACCGCTGTCATTAATCTGCACACCGGCACGGCAGTTCCGGCTGTCGCCGGTATTGTTCGGGTT
GCTGATGCGCTTCGGGCTGACCATCCGGAACTGTGTCCGGAAAAGCCGCGACGAACTGGTATCCCAGGTG
GCCTGAACGAACAGTTCACCGTTAAAGGCGTGCATGGCCACACCTTCCCGAATCATCATGGTAAACGTGC
GTTTTCGCTCAACGTCAATGCAGCAGCAGTCATCCTCGGCAAACTCTTTCCATGCCGCTTCAACCTCGCG
GGAAAAGGCACGGGCTTCTTCCTCCCCGATGCCCAGATAGCGCCAGCTTGGGCGATGACTGAGCCGGAAA
AAAGACCCGACGATATGATCCTGATGCAGCTAGATTAACCCTAGAAAGATAGTCTGCGTAAAATTGACGC
ATGCATTCTTGAAATATTGCTCTCTCTTTCTAAATAGCGCGAATCCGTCGCTGTGCATTTAGGACATCTC
AGTCGCCGCTTGGAGCTCCCGTGAGGCGTGCTTGTCAATGCGGTAAGTGTCACTGATTTTGAACTATAAC
GACCGCGTGAGTCAAAATGACGCATGATTATCTTTTACGTGACTTTTAAGATTTAACTCATACGATAATT
ATATTGTTATTTCATGTTCTACTTACGTGATAACTTATTATATATATATTTTCTTGTTATAGAATCAGGG
ACAGCCCCCCCCCAAAGCCCCCAGGGATGTAATTACGTCCCTCCCCCGCTAGGGGGCAGCAGCGAGCCGC
CCGGGGCTCCGCTCCGGTCCGGCGCTCCCCCCGCATCCCCGAGCCGGCAGCGTGCGGGGACAGCCCGGGC
ACGGGGAAGGTGGCACGGGATCGCTTTCCTCTGAACGCTTCTCGCTGCTCTTTGAGCCTGCAGACACCTG
GGGGGATACGGGGAAAAAGCCATACCAAATAACTTCGTATAATGTATGCTATACGAAGTTATCCATAGAG
CCCACCGCATCCCCAGCATGCCTGCTATTGTCTTCCCAATCCTCCCCCTTGCTGTCCTGCCCCACCCCAC
CCCCCAGAATAGAATGACACCTACTCAGACAATGCGATGCAATTTCCTCATTTTATTAGGAAAGGACAGT
GGGAGTGGCACCTTCCAGGGTCAAGGAAGGCACGGGGGAGGGGCAAACAACAGATGGCTGGCAACTAGAA
GGCACAGCGGCCGCCTATTCCTTGGCTCTGGGTCTTGTGGAGGGTCTCCTGTTTCCAGAGTCAGCCAGAA
CTTCAACACATCCATCAGTCCAAACAGCAGCAGACCTTCTTGCAATTTGAGTTCTTCCAACAGTTCCAGC
ACCAGACCTCACAATGGCATCACATCTTCCTTGTGCCCAAGCAGCATCATCAAAGTTTCCATCAACCAGA
GATTGATACAGTTGGTCCAGGCCAATTCTGAGCATGTAGGCTCTCAGTCTGGGGGAACCAGCCAGTTCTG
GGTGTCTTCTTTCAAAATATCTTGTTTGTTGTTCCATGCAAGCCAGCCAAGGTCTCCAAAAAAAAATGTT
GGCAACCTCATATTGAGAATCTCCAAACATGGCTTCAGACCAGTCAATGACTGCAGTGATTCTGCCATTG
TCTGTCAGAACATTGTTGCTTCCAAAATCAGCATGGACAAGGTGTCTGACTTCAGGACAATCTTCTGCCC
ACAGCATGAGTTCATCCAGTGCCTGAGCAACAGAAGCAGAAACTGTGTCATCCATCACAGTCTGCCAGTG
ATAGACATGAGGATCAGCAATGGCACAAATGAAATCCCTCCAAGTGGTGTACTGACCGATGCCTTGGGGA
CCAAAAGGACCAAATCCGCTGGTTTGGCTCAGATCAGCTGCTGCAATGGCATCCATTGCTTCAGCAACAG
GTTGCAGAACAGCTGGCAGCTCAGTTTCAGGGAGATCCTGGAGAGTGACTCCTTGTGCTCTTCTGCTGAT
GCAGTAGGTGAGAGATTCAGAAAATTCTCCAATGTCCAGAACTTCTGGAATTGGCAGAGCAGCAGAGGCA
AAGTGTCTGTAAACATATCTGTCTTTGTAAAAACCATCAGCACAAGAATTGACCCTCAGAACATAACCTC
TTCCTCCAACATCAAAAGAAAAGGCTCTGCTTTCTTCACCTTCAGACAGCTGCATGAGATCAGAAACAGA
ATCAAATTTTTCAATGAGAAACTTCTCAACAGAAGTTGCTGTCAGTTCAGGTTTCTTCATGGTGGGATTT
AAATCACGACACCTGAAATGGAAGAAAAAAACTTTGAACCACTGTCTGAGGCTTGAGAATGAACCAAGAT
CCAAACTCAAAAAGGGCAAATTCCAAGGAGAATTACATCAAGTGCCAAGCTGGCCTAACTTCAGTCTCCA
CCCACTCAGTGTGGGGAAACTCCATCGCATAAAACCCCTCCCCCCAACCTAAAGACGACGTACTCCAAAA
GCGCGAGAACTAATCGAGGTGCCTGGACGGCGCCCGGTACTCCGTGGAGTCACATGAAGCGACGGCTGAG
GACGGAAAGGCCCTTTTCCTTTGTGTGGGTGACTCACCCGCCCGCTCTCCCGAGCGCCGCGTCCTCCATT
TTGAGCTCCCTGCAGCAGGGCCGGGAAGCGGCCATCTTTCCGCTCACGCAACTGGTGCCGACCGGGCCAG
CCTTGCCGCCCAGGGCGGGGCGATACACGGCGGCGCGAGGCCAGGCACCAGAGCAGGCCGGCCAGCTTGA
GACTACCCCCGTCCGATTCTCGGTGGCCGCGCTCGCAGGCCCCGCCTCGCCGAACATGTGCGCTGGGACG
CACGGGCCCCGTCGCCGCCCGCGGCCCCAAAAACCGAAATACCAGTGTGCAGATCTTGGCCCGCATTTAC
AAGACTATCTTGCCAGAAAAAAAGCGTCGCAGCAGGTCATCAAAAATTTTAAATGGCTAGAGACTTATCG
AAAGCAGCGAGACAGGCGCGAAGGTGCCACCAGATTCGCACGCGGCGGCCCCAGCGCCCAGGCCAGGCCT
CAACTCAAGCACGAGGCGAAGGGGCTCCTTAAGCGCAAGGCCTCGAACTCTCCCACCCACTTCCAACCCG
AAGCTCGGGATCAAGAATCACGTACTGCAGCCAGGTGGAAGTAATTCAAGGCACGCAAGGGCCATAACCC
GTAAAGAGGCCAGGCCCGCGGGAACCACACACGGCACTTACCTGTGTTCTGGCGGCAAACCCGTTGCGAA
AAAGAACGTTCACGGCGACTACTGCACTTATATACGGTTCTCCCCCACCCTCGGGAAAAAGGCGGAGCCA
GTACACGACATCACTTTCCCAGTTTACCCCGCGCCACCTTCTCTAGGCACCGGTTCAATTGCCGACCCCT
CCCCCCAACTTCTCGGGGACTGTGGGCGATGTGCGCTCTGCCCATAACTTCGTATAATGTATGCTATACG
AAGTTATAATATTCTCACTGACTCCGTCCTGGAGTTGGATGAGAGATAATGGCCTTACGTTGTGCCAGGG
GAGGGTCGGGCTGGATTTAGCAAGATTTACCTTCTCCAAAGAGCGGTGCTGCAGTGGCACAGCTGCCCAC
GGAGGTGGGGGGGTCACCGTCCCTGGAGGTGATGAAGAACTGTGGGGATGTGGCACTGAGGGACATGGCC
AGTGGGCACGGTGGGTGGGTTGGGGTTGGTCTTGGGGATCTTGGAGGGCTTTTCCAGCCTTCATGATTTG
ACGATTGTATGAACATCTACATGGCAATTCTCCAGCTGCCTGTCCCAGTCCTACTGACCCAGCTGTATCT
CTCCAGGCAAGCTCTTCCACCCCTTCTGCTTGCATCCAGACACCATCAAACATGCAGGCTCAGACACAGG
GACCAGCAGTGTCTGTGGCCTTTTTGTGCTCCTCTCCATGCTGGGTTTTAACTTGCTCTTTGTCCTTCTA
TCCTATCTTCTTATCCTTAAGGCTGTTCTGAACGCTGTGACTTGGAGAGTGTCCCAGAGCCCTCAACACC
TGCATGTCCCACGTCCATGCTGTCCTGCACTTCCTTATCCCCAAGATCTGCCTCTCCGTGATGCACTGAA
TTGGCAAACATGTGTCACCCCAGACCAACAATGTCACAGCAAACTCCCCCTTGATAGGACAAGGGGGAAT
GGCTTTACACTGAGACAGGGGAGGTTTGGGTTGGATATGAGGAGGCAGTTTTTCCCCCAGAGGGTGGTGA
CGCACTGAACAGGTTGCCCAAGGAGGCTGTGGATGCCCCATCCCTGCAGGCATTCAAGGCCAGGCTGGAT
GTGGCTCTGGGCAGCCTGGGCTGCTGGTTGATGACCCTGCACATAGCAGGGGGTTGGATCTGGATGAGCA
CTGTGCTCCTTTGCAACCCAGGCCGTTCTATGATTCTGTCATTCTAAATCTCTCTTTCAGCCTAAAGCTT
TTTCCCCGTATCCCCCCAGGTGTCTGCAGGCTCAAAGAGCAGCGAGAAGCGTTCAGAGGAAAGCGATCCC
GTGCCACCTTCCCCGTGCCCGGGCTGTCCCCGCACGCTGCCGGCTCGGGGATGCGGGGGGAGCGCCGGAC
CGGAGCGGAGCCCCGGGCGGCTCGCTGCTGCCCCCTAGCGGGGGAGGGACGTAATTACATCCCTGGGGGC
TTTGGGGGGGGGCTGTCCCCGTGAGCTCCACGTGCCTAGGGCACACGACCACAATTCCACTGAAAGCATT
TTAATACGGAACTTGTCACTCCCAGGGAGCCTCCGCTCAGCCGGCAGTTGGTTCATTTCAATCCCCACGA
CAACCCTTCAAAGTGCAGGGCAGACAGCAGGTGGCTCTGCCCAGGCGCCTGGATCACAGCCCGGCCTGCA
GCCCTCACCTGGGCGCGGGGAGACCCTGAGGACGCTCCTCCAGGCGGCGCTGGCCGGGGCCTGCGGACAC
GGACGGGCGGGCTGAGCTCCGGGACCCCTCCCCGCGCCCCGCACCCCGCACCCCGCACCCCGCACCCCGC
ACCCGGCGCTCACCCGTCCCAGCCCCGCCGCCCGCAGCCCCAGCTGCAACGCAGCCACCGCCGCCATCGC
ACCCGGCCCCGCGGGCGCTTCCGGGACGCAGGAGGCATCTGCATCCGGGGCGCCGCTGAGTCCCGCCCAG
AGCCCCGCCCCCGGCTCCAGGTTCTGCGAGCGGCTTCCGCCGGGCTGCTCCGCGGGCGCGTCGGCCATGA
GCGAGTTGCCGGGCGACGTGCGGGCGTTTCTGCGGGAGCACCCGAGCCTGCGGCTCCAGACGGACGCCCG
CAAGGTTCGCAGCGCGGGAGGGGAACGGAGTGGCGGAGAAGGGCGCAGTTGGGATGAGGGGCTGAGGGGA
GGGCAGGGGAGAGGAGAGGGCAGGGGAGAGGGGAGAGGGGAGAGCAGGAGAGAGGGGAAGGCAGGGGAGA
GGGCGCGGCGGGATCAGGGGAGGAGAGGGAAGGGGGCGCGGCAGGAGGGGGCACCAGGGAGCGGAGCCCT
GGCCCTCCTGACGTCCTGCCCGCCCACGCGTCCGCAGGTGAGGTGCATCCTGACAGGTCACGAGCTGCCC
TGCCGCCTGCCGGAGCTCCAGGTCTACACCCGCGGCAAAAAGTACCAGCGGCTGGTCCGCGCCTCCCCGG
CCTTCGACTATGCAGAGTTCGAGCCGCACATCGTGCCCAGCACCAAGAACCCGTAGGTGGTC
